Addgene plasmid #101053: pH3mCHSH2
Purpose: This is a Cryptococcus neoformans mCherry expression vector with G418 drug selection marker and C. neoformans SH2 flanking sequences for genome integration.
Depositing lab: Jennifer Lodge. Depositing organization: Washington University in Saint Louis. Publication: A fluorogenic C. neoformans reporter strain with a robust expression of m-cherry expressed from a safe haven site in the genome. Upadhya R, Lam WC, Maybruck B, Donlin MJ, Chang AL, Kayode S, Ormerod KL, Fraser JA, Doering TL, Lodge JK. Fungal Genet Biol. 2017 Sep 1. pii: S1087-1845(17)30136-6. doi: 10.1016/j.fgb.2017.08.008. PubMed 28870457.
Backbone
  Vector backbone: pGEMT-EASY
  Backbone manufacturer: Promega
  Backbone size w/o insert (bp): 2941
  Total vector size (bp): 9120
  Vector type: Yeast Expression
  Selectable markers: G418
Growth in bacteria
  Bacterial resistance: Ampicillin, 100 μg/mL
  Growth temperature: 30°C
  Growth strain: DH5alpha
  Copy number: Unknown
Gene/Insert
  Gene/Insert name: Cryptococcus mCherry expression plasmid
  Species: Cryptococcus neoformans
  Promoter: Cryptococcus Histone3 promoter
  Cloning method: Ligation Independent Cloning
  Sequencing primers: 5′ CGTTGTTTCAGGCCTGCGGATG; 3′ CCTTCATCAACATTCTGACG
Resource information
  A portion of this plasmid was derived from a plasmid made by: mCherry gene is cloned from plasmid pLK25 a gift from Dr. Peter Williamson from NIH.
Terms and licenses: Academic/Nonprofit Terms; Industry Terms: Not Available to Industry
How to cite: pH3mCHSH2 was a gift from Jennifer Lodge (Addgene plasmid # 101053 ; http://n2t.net/addgene:101053 ; RRID:Addgene_101053)
