[The description below was written by a language model from this plasmid's Addgene catalogue record and pLannotate feature annotations shown in this document.]
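Description:
pH3mCHSH2 is a Cryptococcus neoformans integrative expression vector built on the Promega pGEM-T Easy cloning backbone and assembled by ligation-independent cloning. In E. coli it is maintained by the high-copy ColE1/pUC-type origin and selected with ampicillin through the bla (AmpR) gene. The backbone also contributes an f1 origin, the interrupted lacZα region with its lac promoter and operator, and flanking T7 and SP6 promoters. No fungal replication origin is annotated, which fits its design as a construct that must integrate into the genome rather than replicate autonomously.

The payload is an mCherry coding sequence, recorded as driven by the Cryptococcus histone H3 promoter, paired with a NeoR/KanR (Tn5 aminoglycoside phosphotransferase) gene that provides G418 selection in the fungus. The record states that these cassettes are flanked by C. neoformans SH2 sequences, which direct integration at a "safe haven" locus so that the reporter can be expressed without disrupting resident genes. The H3 promoter, the SH2 arms, and the promoter and terminator of the resistance cassette are fungal sequences that the automated annotation does not label, so their positions are not given. Two loxP sites in the same orientation are annotated, and on the circular map they bracket the NeoR gene, suggesting the marker could be removed by Cre, although the record does not state this. Short hits to a hornet peptide and to CIBN are probably spurious annotation matches. The sequenced record is 9,197 nt, slightly larger than the listed 9,120 bp. The plasmid is used to generate brightly fluorescent C. neoformans reporter strains.
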