Features (pLannotate 1.2.2; 18 found; start..end, strand, type, name):
    467..500     +  protein_bind   loxP: Cre-mediated recombination occurs in the 8-bp core sequence (GCATACAT). Cre recombinase
    971..1681    -  CDS            mCherry: monomeric derivative of DsRed fluorescent protein (Shaner et al., 2004) mammalian codon-optimized
   3209..3227    -  promoter       T7 promoter: promoter for bacteriophage T7 RNA polymerase
   3230..3387    +  CDS            lacZα (fragment): LacZα fragment of β-galactosidase; lacZ fragment
   3391..3819    +  rep_origin     f1 ori (sequence partly withheld): f1 bacteriophage origin of replication; arrow indicates direction of (+) strand synthesis
   3847..3897    -  misc_feature   bom (fragment): basis of mobility region from pBR322
   3924..4028    +  promoter       AmpR promoter: bla
   4029..4889    +  CDS            AmpR: β-lactamase; bla; confers resistance to ampicillin, carbenicillin, and related antibiotics
   5060..5648    +  rep_origin     ori: high-copy-number ColE1/pMB1/pBR322/pUC origin of replication
   5831..5923    +  CDS            lacI (fragment): lac repressor; lacI; The lac repressor binds to the lac operator to inhibit transcription in E. coli. This inhibition can be relieved by adding lactose or isopropyl-β-D-thiogalactopyranoside (IPTG).
   5936..5957    +  protein_bind   CAP binding site: CAP binding activates transcription in the presence of cAMP. E. coli catabolite activator protein
   5972..6002    +  promoter       lac promoter: promoter for the E. coli lac operon
   6010..6026    +  protein_bind   lac operator: The lac repressor binds to the lac operator to inhibit transcription in E. coli. This inhibition can be relieved by adding lactose or isopropyl-β-D-thiogalactopyranoside (IPTG). lac repressor encoded by lacI
   6068..6086    +  promoter       SP6 promoter: promoter for bacteriophage SP6 RNA polymerase
   6098..6160    +  CDS            VESPI_VESMG (fragment): Experimental evidence at protein level: Swiss-Prot protein existence level 1. Shows contractile activity on isolated ileum smooth muscle. From Vespa magnifica (Hornet).
   7041..7074    +  protein_bind   loxP: Cre-mediated recombination occurs in the 8-bp core sequence (GCATACAT). Cre recombinase
   7270..7286    +  CDS            CIBN (fragment): N-terminal portion of the CIB1 transcription factor from Arabidopsis thaliana binds to CRY2 (cryptochrome 2) that has absorbed blue light (Kennedy et al., 2010)
   8035..8829    -  CDS            NeoR/KanR: aminoglycoside phosphotransferase from Tn5; aph(3')-II (or nptII); confers resistance to neomycin, kanamycin, and G418 (Geneticin®)
>Addgene plasmid #101053 | pH3mCHSH2 | addgene full sequence | sequence record 192942 | Addgene NGS Result
ATGCAGATCAGCGTGGGGAGAGCACCATCTAGCAGCCCCTGGCAGGCCCAGCATTGTGCTCGGATGTGCG
ATAGGCGGTGGGTGCGATAAGGTGGATTAGTGGAGGATGGAGGACTGAGTGGCGGGCAAGGGAAGGGGGC
GGGAAGATGACTCACCTTGGGCAGTGGGTGGGGGATGCGGTATAGGGGATGTATGTGGATGCTGGCGGAG
GATAGAAGCTGTAAGCTGAGCTGGTGCCAACGGTGACGCTGTGAGAGTGGTCTCGGCGACCCTGACGGCG
ACTCGGCGTTACCCCGTGTGGCACACCGGACGCGCGTCGAGTGACGTTGCTGCTATTGTTGTTACCATCA
TCCTCTCCTCCGACAACCATACACTCAGCGCACACCATGCCACTCGAATCCTGCATGCTTATGTGAGTCC
TCCCCTTCCCGTGCCCCGCTCTCCAGCTCACATCCTTCTAGACCTAATAACTTCGTATAGCATACATTAT
ACGAAGTTATATTAAGGGTTGTCGAAAGGGCGAATTCCAGCACACTGGCGGCCGTTACTACTAGTGATTT
GACTGAAAAAAGGAGTGACGGATTAAGGAAGACGTGACCGACTAAAGGAAAGGAAGGATGGAAGGAACGA
TATCAATGCGATGGTGGCGACCTGAGAATGAGTAAATAGTTGAAAGCACTAAAATAAAGCAGCAACGAAG
GTTATTCCAAGTTATAGCTCTCGTGCAAATTTCAACAGTGATGGCCATTTTATTGTTGCAAGAGACGTCG
TCAGCCGAGAAATATTCGATTTCGCGGACAACTATCGGGAATCCAATAACGGACAAACGACATGGAATGA
TATATCACGGCAATGAAGATTTTGAAGCGCAGAGGTATACATCAGCAAATAAGACACAAAACGTAAGAAG
CACAAGTAGCAACAGTCATCCGATGCATATTACGCGTAAGAAGGGTCACTACATAAGTAACTACTTGTAC
AGCTCGTCCATGCCGCCGGTGGAGTGGCGGCCCTCGGCGCGTTCGTACTGTTCCACGATGGTGTAGTCCT
CGTTGTGGGAGGTGATGTCCAACTTGATGTTGACGTTGTAGGCGCCGGGCAGCTGCACGGGCTTCTTGGC
CTTGTAGGTGGTCTTGACCTCAGCGTCGTAGTGGCCGCCGTCCTTCAGCTTCAGCCTCTGCTTGATCTCG
CCCTTCAGGGCGCCGTCCTCGGGGTACATCCGCTCGGAGGAGGCCTCCCAGCCCATGGTCTTCTTCTGCA
TTACGGGGCCGTCGGAGGGGAAGTTGGTGCCGCGCAGCCTCACCTTGTAGATGAACTCGCCGTCCTGCAG
GGAGGAGTCCTGGGTCACGGTCACCACGCCGCCGTCCTCGAAGTTCATCACGCGCTCCCACTTGAAGCCC
TCGGGGAAGGACAGCTTCAAGTAGTCGGGGATGTCGGCGGGGTGCTTCACGTAGGCCTTGGAGCCGTACA
TGAACTGAGGGGACAGGATGTCCCAGGCGAAGGGCAGGGGGCCACCCTTGGTCACCTTCAGCTTGGCGGT
CTGGGTGCCCTCGTAGGGGCGGCCCTCGCCCTCGCCCTCGATCTCGAACTCGTGGCCGTTCACGGAGCCC
TCCATGTGCACCTTGAAGCGCATGAACTCCTTGATGATGGCCATGTTATCCTCCTCGCCCTTGCTCACCA
TTGTGATAAATGTACTGAGGTGGTTGTTGCTGGTTTGGAAGAAGAGTAGATAAGAGTGGGAAAAGACTTG
TTTGCGGTTGCTGATGAGAAGTGGGAATATCTCGAGGGCCAAGGGTTTATATATTGGCCGAGATATCCTC
CCGCAGGCCGTGTTCACCAGGAGCGAGTGTTTGTTTATCTCGGAGAATAGGCATTACGGCGTTATAGAAA
ATCCATAATTCGATTATTCAAAGAAAGTCACGTGACTTAATGGATAAATCATTTCCTCCCTCTGTAATTC
CCTCGTAAATAAATCGAAGTGAAAATGAATTTTCCCAGGCACCGGTATTTTCCATAACGCCGATTTGTAT
TATACGCGGCTTGTAATCCCATCTTTCCATCATCCCTTCTTCCCACCCAGAACACTGTCCATCAAACAAA
CATCCATGTATCCAAATATTGCCAGCATATCAATTTATCTAGGCCATCCCGGGGCAGTTTTCGAGTCTTC
TCATCGATAATCGAATTCCCCAAAATCGTTGAACCCGCACATTTTTTTCTAATGCCGAGCATGGAATGGC
TGAACCATGCGCAAGACAGCATGATAGCATGACAGCATTATTTCATCTAGTAAATGCTTGTATTACCTTA
TGCTCTGAGTACTTGGACCTATTTATGAGCTACTAGAAATGAGAGCGTGCATTTGATTAACAGATAAAAA
TAGCTGTGGCAACTTGGCGTATTTATTGCGGCGCAACGTCTGTAGTTTGAGTAAAGAGCAGTTGTGCAAA
TACAGAAGATTACTTGCTGCAAGCAAAGCACCGCCCGGCAAATTCTCTTCTACTCTCTCATTTCTCTCTA
TGCCCACGCTGCAAGAGCTCATAGCAGGTAAGCGTTTGCTCGGGAACAAAGACAAAAAATATGAGACAGT
CCGGGAAAATACCCATGCAAGCACGGAAAAGAGAGCCTGAGGTAGGAATAAATCGTCCCTTAATCCAGGT
ACAGGTTGGCATCTTATGGTATCATTTTATTCTATCATACAGAACTTCCTACTTTTGGCTTCATTAATCC
TATTACGGATCACTTACGACTCATTCCTATGCCGTTCAACAGCATTATGACAGAATCAATCATGGAAAAT
TATGTCAAGGATGCATTTCAGACAATTGTAGAGACCGTACACAGACAAGAGAAAAGAGAAGAAAAGAACG
AAGAAGGGAGGCGACAGCCGACTAATCCCTCCGCGCTTGCCGGGGACGATAGCTCCCGTTCTTCTTTGGC
CCTTCTTTGCATAATATTGCCATATGCTTTCTGCCTCCCATTAGATTACTGAGATGTCTATCACCCAAGA
CTCCACAGCCTAAGATTAAAGTGATTCCCCGTGACCGACAGCGCACCCTTTTCGGGTTTAATATCACATG
ATAAAGACCAGCTCTAGACTCCAAACTTTTATTTAAGACATCAGCTTCAGCCGCTGTACGCCATCCGCAG
GCCTGAAACAACGGGCCGCCATGGCGGCCGGGAGCATGCGACGTCGGGCCCAATTCGCCCTATAGTGAGT
CGTATTACAATTCACTGGCCGTCGTTTTACAACGTCGTGACTGGGAAAACCCTGGCGTTACCCAACTTAA
TCGCCTTGCAGCACATCCCCCTTTCGCCAGCTGGCGTAATAGCGAAGAGGCCCGCACCGATCGCCCTTCC
CAACAGTTGCGCAGCCTGAATGGCGAATGG
[124 nt withheld, positions 3391-3514]
C
[91 nt withheld, positions 3516-3606]
A
[49 nt withheld, positions 3608-3656]
CCTTTGACGTTGGAGTCCACGTTCTTT
[37 nt withheld, positions 3684-3720]
ACCCTATCTCGGTCTATTCTTTTGATTTATAAGGGATTTTGCCGATTTCGGCCTATTGGTTAAAAAATGA
GCTGATTTAACAAAAATTTAACGCGAATTTTAACAAAATATTAACGCTTACAATTTCCTGATGCGGTATT
TTCTCCTTACGCATCTGTGCGGTATTTCACACCGCATCAGGTGGCACTTTTCGGGGAAATGTGCGCGGAA
CCCCTATTTGTTTATTTTTCTAAATACATTCAAATATGTATCCGCTCATGAGACAATAACCCTGATAAAT
GCTTCAATAATATTGAAAAAGGAAGAGTATGAGTATTCAACATTTCCGTGTCGCCCTTATTCCCTTTTTT
GCGGCATTTTGCCTTCCTGTTTTTGCTCACCCAGAAACGCTGGTGAAAGTAAAAGATGCTGAAGATCAGT
TGGGTGCACGAGTGGGTTACATCGAACTGGATCTCAACAGCGGTAAGATCCTTGAGAGTTTTCGCCCCGA
AGAACGTTTTCCAATGATGAGCACTTTTAAAGTTCTGCTATGTGGCGCGGTATTATCCCGTATTGACGCC
GGGCAAGAGCAACTCGGTCGCCGCATACACTATTCTCAGAATGACTTGGTTGAGTACTCACCAGTCACAG
AAAAGCATCTTACGGATGGCATGACAGTAAGAGAATTATGCAGTGCTGCCATAACCATGAGTGATAACAC
TGCGGCCAACTTACTTCTGACAACGATCGGAGGACCGAAGGAGCTAACCGCTTTTTTGCACAACATGGGG
GATCATGTAACTCGCCTTGATCGTTGGGAACCGGAGCTGAATGAAGCCATACCAAACGACGAGCGTGACA
CCACGATGCCTGTAGCAATGGCAACAACGTTGCGCAAACTATTAACTGGCGAACTACTTACTCTAGCTTC
CCGGCAACAATTAATAGACTGGATGGAGGCGGATAAAGTTGCAGGACCACTTCTGCGCTCGGCCCTTCCG
GCTGGCTGGTTTATTGCTGATAAATCTGGAGCCGGTGAGCGTGGGTCTCGCGGTATCATTGCAGCACTGG
GGCCAGATGGTAAGCCCTCCCGTATCGTAGTTATCTACACGACGGGGAGTCAGGCAACTATGGATGAACG
AAATAGACAGATCGCTGAGATAGGTGCCTCACTGATTAAGCATTGGTAACTGTCAGACCAAGTTTACTCA
TATATACTTTAGATTGATTTAAAACTTCATTTTTAATTTAAAAGGATCTAGGTGAAGATCCTTTTTGATA
ATCTCATGACCAAAATCCCTTAACGTGAGTTTTCGTTCCACTGAGCGTCAGACCCCGTAGAAAAGATCAA
AGGATCTTCTTGAGATCCTTTTTTTCTGCGCGTAATCTGCTGCTTGCAAACAAAAAAACCACCGCTACCA
GCGGTGGTTTGTTTGCCGGATCAAGAGCTACCAACTCTTTTTCCGAAGGTAACTGGCTTCAGCAGAGCGC
AGATACCAAATACTGTTCTTCTAGTGTAGCCGTAGTTAGGCCACCACTTCAAGAACTCTGTAGCACCGCC
TACATACCTCGCTCTGCTAATCCTGTTACCAGTGGCTGCTGCCAGTGGCGATAAGTCGTGTCTTACCGGG
TTGGACTCAAGACGATAGTTACCGGATAAGGCGCAGCGGTCGGGCTGAACGGGGGGTTCGTGCACACAGC
CCAGCTTGGAGCGAACGACCTACACCGAACTGAGATACCTACAGCGTGAGCTATGAGAAAGCGCCACGCT
TCCCGAAGGGAGAAAGGCGGACAGGTATCCGGTAAGCGGCAGGGTCGGAACAGGAGAGCGCACGAGGGAG
CTTCCAGGGGGAAACGCCTGGTATCTTTATAGTCCTGTCGGGTTTCGCCACCTCTGACTTGAGCGTCGAT
TTTTGTGATGCTCGTCAGGGGGGCGGAGCCTATGGAAAAACGCCAGCAACGCGGCCTTTTTACGGTTCCT
GGCCTTTTGCTGGCCTTTTGCTCACATGTTCTTTCCTGCGTTATCCCCTGATTCTGTGGATAACCGTATT
ACCGCCTTTGAGTGAGCTGATACCGCTCGCCGCAGCCGAACGACCGAGCGCAGCGAGTCAGTGAGCGAGG
AAGCGGAAGAGCGCCCAATACGCAAACCGCCTCTCCCCGCGCGTTGGCCGATTCATTAATGCAGCTGGCA
CGACAGGTTTCCCGACTGGAAAGCGGGCAGTGAGCGCAACGCAATTAATGTGAGTTAGCTCACTCATTAG
GCACCCCAGGCTTTACACTTTATGCTTCCGGCTCGTATGTTGTGTGGAATTGTGAGCGGATAACAATTTC
ACACAGGAAACAGCTATGACCATGATTACGCCAAGCTATTTAGGTGACACTATAGAATACTCAAGCTATG
CATCCAACGCGTTGGGAGCTCTCCCATATGGTCGACCTGCAGGCGGCCGCGAATTCACTAGTCCTTCATC
AACATTCTGACGCTTTGTTTCGTGAAGCTTGTCTCGTTTAATTTTATTTCCGGGCCTTTCGGCACAACTC
TTTTTTAAATTTGATCGGCAAGAAAGAGGGTGCTGTCTCATCTTCTCGTGTTCGGATCTTCCACCTAACC
TCCACTTTTGGTTTTATACCTTGACACTTGACAACCCGCCTTTCCTCCATCTTCCACCCTCCTTTACTAC
CGTTCAAGCACCGAAAGCATTGTCGTCCTTATTGCCTTTGAATTACATGGAGTAGTTGCAAGGCCCAACA
TCTGAAGATGATGGAAGGCCTTCGTCGCCCATATTTTACTAATTACAGCCTGCCGCTCGCCGGTGCATGC
TGTCTGCTGCCAGGAGCATGTTAAGTGTTGAATCATGATGAGTTCTGAGACCGTTCATTACCTTCTTTGC
CTTACAGATCATCCTTTTGCATCTATTATTACATATTTGCTCGGAATCTAGCACAATCTACCTTTATTTT
AGTGGTTTGTGCAATTCCCTTTGAGCGATAAGTAAAAAGTGAGGAACAAGAGGCGATGCAAGCTACGAGT
ATAGAACGTTACCGAAGAGGAATAACGAGAGACAAAATGATCAAAGCACCCAGATCGATCAAGATCCAGG
AAGTTACCTCAACCATCACTCATTCGTTATGTGCACCACTACGTGAATGACAATTGCGAAACCGAAAAAA
ATAAATATCGTTCAGCACTCAGTACTGAAAGCATCGGAGCTTAGAATAGCTCGAGCAATAGCAGCTGACT
ACCTGCTGAAGACCGAAGAACAAGGGAAGGCCAACGGAAGACCTTGAATCTTAGACCCGCCAGTGTGATG
GATATCTGCAGAATTCGCCCTTACTACCTAATAACTTCGTATAGCATACATTATACGAAGTTATATTAAG
GGTTCTCGAGAGCTGGGGGACAGATGATATCCGACAAGAGGGTGAAGAGGGAGGAAAGCAGGACTCTGGT
GATTCTGGGGTTTTGAGAGTCCCGAACCGGTTGGGAAAACCAAAAAGGGATAGCGATGGAAAAAGTTTAA
AAAAAGTGGAAGAAGAGGTAGATGGAAATGAGGATGAAAAAGGAGGAGAAGAAGAAGAAGAAGATGGAAA
AGTTGTGGAGAAGGAAGAGACTAGAAGCAAGGGGAAACGGAGGCATAAACAAACTCACAAGCATGGTACA
GAGAGCGACCAAACTCGTCCCGTGGACGAAAAATCCAAAAGAAAAGAAAGCACGCACAAAAGGCCCAAAA
ATAGACACCGCCGCTCCTCTGCCTCCTCCTCGTCCAAGAAGAAGAAAAAGAGACTTCATAAAGAAGACGA
GCTAGAATCGCCGTCCACGCCATGGTTTGAAATTGCCTTTGAAGGGCTTCCTTTTGGACCAGATGTACCC
GCGGTAAGTCTGATTCCCATCTGCTGCCATTTTCCATTCGAATGCTTTGATCGTCGTTTCCGGGATAAAG
GGCGCTGACGCGATTTGAATTTTGGGCGTGATCAATCCCAGTTCAAGATGCTCGGCTGGATGAGGAAACA
GTGGAGACTCTTGTTGGCAGAGGCGGTGTTCATTCTTGGGTTAGTGTACATCATTCAAGCTACAGGACTG
TAAAATCAGACTCCTTCTACCTTTTTTTCCTTGGAATGTTTTACATTGTGTATGTCCATGTTTGCAGGTT
CTTGTCTCCCGTTGTAAATGGGAAATTACAATTAGTGTCGAGTGACACTTTTGTACTTGGGCAAAATATG
CATGTCATAGCACAGCGTTAGCAATGTATCAAGAATGTCAAGAAGACTGTCTATCCGCTTGTTGCGGTCG
AGAGAAATTGAGAGAATGAAGAGACGGGGTTTGAGGGGGAATTCTCAGAAGAACTCGTCAAGAAGGCGAT
AGAAGGCGATGCGCTGCGAATCGGGAGCGGCGATACCGTAAAGCACGAGGAAGCGGTCAGCCCATTCGCC
GCCAAGCTCTTCAGCAATATCACGGGTAGCCAACGCTATGTCCTGATAGCGGTCCGCCACACCCAGCCGG
CCACAGTCGATGAATCCAGAAAAGCGGCCATTTTCCACCATGATATTCGGCAAGCAGGCATCGCCATGGG
TCACGACGAGATCCTCGCCGTCGGGCATGCGCGCCTTGAGCCTGGCGAACAGTTCGGCTGGCGCGAGCCC
CTGATGCTCTTCGTCCAGATCATCCTGATCGACAAGACCGGCTTCCATCCGAGTACGTGCTCGCTCGATG
CGATGTTTCGCTTGGTGGTCGAATGGGCAGGTAGCCGGATCAAGCGTATGCAGCCGCCGCATTGCATCAG
CCATGATGGATACTTTCTCGGCAGGAGCAAGGTGAGATGACAGGAGATCCTGCCCCGGCACTTCGCCCAA
TAGCAGCCAGTCCCTTCCCGCTTCAGTGACAACGTCGAGCACAGCTGCGCAAGGAACGCCCGTCGTGGCC
AGCCACGATAGCCGCGCTGCCTCGTCCTGCAGTTCATTCAGGGCACCGGACAGGTCGGTCTTGACAAAAA
GAACCGGGCGCCCCTGCGCTGACAGCCGGAACACGGCGGCATCAGAGCAGCCGATTGTCTGTTGTGCCCA
GTCATAGCTGAATAGCCTCTCCACCCAAGCGGCCGGAGAACCTGCGTGCAATCCGTCTTGTTCAATCATG
GATCCGGGCGAGTTTACTAATGGAAAAAGACAATTAGCAAAGAGGCTGCATATTAGGAGACGCGGTGAAG
ATTGGGGAGGACAATAGGGTCCGTGCACCAAAAAGTCCTGACGGCAGCTCTGTTCAACGCACATCCATCT
CTTCCAGCTATGCGTGTGGCACCAGCACGGATGGATTGTTGCACCAAAAGGACAAGGCGAGATGGATGCA
GGTCGAGGCGATGCGGTGCTATCGGCCCTCGTTGTCGAACGCCACGTCGTCCTCTCGGCGACCGTCAATC
CTGGAAGGAAATGACCAAGCGTGCACCCAGCATCCAGCATCCAACATCCAGCACCCAGCACCTAGCACCC
ATGATCCAATGGCCGGC
